>Addgene plasmid #48594 | pFUSB4_TGAG | depositor full sequence | sequence record 70294 | Full Sequence
ATGTTTTCCCAGTCACGACGTTGTAAAACGACGGCCAGTCTTAAGCGTCTCATGGCCTGACCCCGGACCA
AGTGGTGGCCTATCGCCAGCAACGGTGGCGGCAAGCAAGCGCTCGAAACGGTGCAGCGGCTGTTGCCGGT
GCTGTGCCAGGACCATGGCCTGACCCCGGACCAAGTGGTGGCTATCGCCAGCAACAATGGCGGCAAGCAA
GCGCTCGAAACGGTGCAGCGGCTGTTGCCGGTGCTGTGCCAGGACCATGGCCTGACCCCGGACCAAGTGG
TGGCTATCGCCAGCAACATTGGCGGCAAGCAAGCGCTCGAAACGGTGCAGCGGCTGTTGCCGGTGCTGTG
CCAGGACCATGGCCTGACCCCGGACCAAGTGGTGGCTATCGCCAGCAACAATGGCGGCAAGCAAGCGCTC
GAAACGGTGCAGCGGCTGTTGCCGGTGCTGTGCCAGGACCATGGCCTGACCCCGGACCAAGTGGTGGCTA
TCGAGACGTCTAGACCAGCCAGGACAGAAATGCCTCGACTTCGCTGCTACCCAAGGTTGCCGGGTGACGC
ACACCGTGGAAACGGATGAAGGCACGAACCCAGTGGACATAAGCCTGTTCGGTTCGTAAGCTGTAATGCA
AGTAGCGTATGCGCTCACGCAACTGGTCCAGAACCTTGACCGAACGCAGCGGTGGTAACGGCGCAGTGGC
GGTTTTCATGGCTTGTTATGACTGTTTTTTTGGGGTACAGTCTATGCCTCGGGCATCCAAGCAGCAAGCG
CGTTACGCCGTGGGTCGATGTTTGATGTTATGGAGCAGCAACGATGTTACGCAGCAGGGCAGTCGCCCTA
AAACAAAGTTAAACATTATGAGGGAAGCGGTGATCGCCGAAGTATCGACTCAACTATCAGAGGTAGTTGG
CGTCATCGAGCGCCATCTCGAACCGACGTTGCTGGCCGTACATTTGTACGGCTCCGCAGTGGATGGCGGC
CTGAAGCCACACAGTGATATTGATTTGCTGGTTACGGTGACCGTAAGGCTTGATGAAACAACGCGGCGAG
CTTTGATCAACGACCTTTTGGAAACTTCGGCTTCCCCTGGAGAGAGCGAGATTCTCCGCGCTGTAGAAGT
CACCATTGTTGTGCACGACGACATCATTCCGTGGCGTTATCCAGCTAAGCGCGAACTGCAATTTGGAGAA
TGGCAGCGCAATGACATTCTTGCAGGTATCTTCGAGCCAGCCACGATCGACATTGATCTGGCTATCTTGC
TGACAAAAGCAAGAGAACATAGCGTTGCCTTGGTAGGTCCAGCGGCGGAGGAACTCTTTGATCCGGTTCC
TGAACAGGATCTATTTGAGGCGCTAAATGAAACCTTAACGCTATGGAACTCGCCGCCCGACTGGGCTGGC
GATGAGCGAAATGTAGTGCTTACGTTGTCCCGCATTTGGTACAGCGCAGTAACCGGCAAAATCGCGCCGA
AGGATGTCGCTGCCGACTGGGCAATGGAGCGCCTGCCGGCCCAGTATCAGCCCGTCATACTTGAAGCTAG
ACAGGCTTATCTTGGACAAGAAGAAGATCGCTTGGCCTCGCGCGCAGATCAGTTGGAAGAATTTGTCCAC
TACGTGAAAGGCGAGATCACCAAGGTAGTCGGCAAATAACCCTCGAGCCACCCATGACCAAAATCCCTTA
ACGTGAGTTACGCGTCGTTCCACTGAGCGTCAGACCCCGTAGAAAAGATCAAAGGATCTTCTTGAGATCC
TTTTTTTCTGCGCGTAATCTGCTGCTTGCAAACAAAAAAACCACCGCTACCAGCGGTGGTTTGTTTGCCG
GATCAAGAGCTACCAACTCTTTTTCCGAAGGTAACTGGCTTCAGCAGAGCGCAGATACCAAATACTGTCC
TTCTAGTGTAGCCGTAGTTAGGCCACCACTTCAAGAACTCTGTAGCACCGCCTACATACCTCGCTCTGCT
AATCCTGTTACCAGTGGCTGCTGCCAGTGGCGATAAGTCGTGTCTTACCGGGTTGGACTCAAGACGATAG
TTACCGGATAAGGCGCAGCGGTCGGGCTGAACGGGGGGTTCGTGCACACAGCCCAGCTTGGAGCGAACGA
CCTACACCGAACTGAGATACCTACAGCGTGAGCATTGAGAAAGCGCCACGCTTCCCGAAGGGAGAAAGGC
GGACAGGTATCCGGTAAGCGGCAGGGTCGGAACAGGAGAGCGCACGAGGGAGCTTCCAGGGGGAAACGCC
TGGTATCTTTATAGTCCTGTCGGGTTTCGCCACCTCTGACTTGAGCGTCGATTTTTGTGATGCTCGTCAG
GGGGGCGGAGCCTATGGAAAAACGCCAGCAACGCGGCCTTTTTACGGTTCCTGGCCTTTTGCTGGCCTTT
TGCTCACATGTTCTTTCCTGCGTTATCCCCTGATTCTGTGGATAACCGTATTACCGCCTTTGAGTGAGCT
GATACCGCTCGCCGCAGCCGAACGACCGAGCGCAGCGAGTCAGTGAGCGAGGAAGCGGAAGAGCGCCCAA
TACGCAAACCGCCTCTCCCCGCGCGTTGGCCGATTCATTAATGCAGCTGGCACGACAGGTTTCCCGACTG
GAAAGCGGGCAGTGAGCGCAACGCAATTAATACGCGTACCGCTAGCCAGGAAGAGTTTGTAGAAACGCAA
AAAGGCCATCCGTCAGGATGGCCTTCTGCTTAGTTTGATGCCTGGCAGTTTATGGCGGGCGTCCTGCCCG
CCACCCTCCGGGCCGTTGCTTCACAACGTTCAAATCCGCTCCCGGCGGATTTGTCCTACTCAGGAGAGCG
TTCACCGACAAACAACAGATAAAACGAAAGGCCCAGTCTTCCGACTGAGCCTTTCGTTTTATTTGATGCC
TGGCAGTTCCCTACTCTCGCGTTAACGCTAGCATGG
Features (pLannotate 1.2.2; 8 found; start..end, strand, type, name):
      3..39      -  CDS            lacZα (fragment): LacZα fragment of β-galactosidase; lacZ fragment
    596..619     +  promoter       Pc promoter (fragment): intI1 (promoter lies within the coding sequence); class 1 integron promoter
    795..851     +  CDS            GmR (fragment): gentamycin acetyltransferase; aacC1; confers resistance to gentamycin
    858..1649    +  CDS            SmR: aminoglycoside adenylyltransferase (Murphy, 1985); aadA; confers resistance to spectinomycin and streptomycin
   1742..2330    +  rep_origin     ori: high-copy-number ColE1/pMB1/pBR322/pUC origin of replication
   2513..2605    +  CDS            lacI (fragment): lac repressor; lacI; The lac repressor binds to the lac operator to inhibit transcription in E. coli. This inhibition can be relieved by adding lactose or isopropyl-β-D-thiogalactopyranoside (IPTG).
   2660..2687    -  terminator     rrnB T2 terminator: transcription terminator T2 from the E. coli rrnB gene
   2819..2862    +  terminator     rrnB T1 terminator: Escherichia coli rrnB; transcription terminator T1 from the E. coli rrnB gene
