[The description below was written by a language model from this plasmid's Addgene catalogue record and pLannotate feature annotations shown in this document.]
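Description:
pFUSB4_TGAG is a small (about 2.9 kb) bacterial intermediate plasmid for Golden Gate assembly of TALE nuclease repeat arrays, built on the pFUS_B4 array vector. Although the catalogue classes it under "Mammalian Expression, TALEN", the annotated features show no eukaryotic promoter or polyadenylation signal, so it is best understood as a cloning module rather than an expression construct. It replicates in E. coli from a high-copy ColE1/pUC-type origin and is selected with spectinomycin through the aadA (SmR) aminoglycoside adenylyltransferase gene. A fragment of the class 1 integron Pc promoter and a remnant of a gentamicin acetyltransferase gene lie upstream of this gene. The rrnB T1 and T2 terminators and short lacI and lacZα fragments are also present. The lacZα remnant is consistent with a blue/white screening cassette having been replaced when the repeats were inserted, though the record does not say so explicitly.

The synthetic insert is a preassembled block of four TALE repeats carrying the repeat-variable diresidues NG, NN, NI and NN. Under the standard TALE code these specify T, G, A and G, which gives the plasmid its name. The automated annotation did not label the repeats themselves, which presumably occupy an unannotated stretch of the sequence. The depositor notes that the plasmid was made by Golden Gate cloning. The associated work describes a simplified 15-RVD GoldyTALEN design for in vivo genome engineering. This suggests the plasmid belongs to a library of ready-made four-repeat modules that are combined with other array pieces in a final Golden Gate step to build a complete TALEN in a destination backbone, reducing the number of assembly reactions needed.
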