Addgene plasmid #48594: pFUSB4_TGAG
Depositing lab: Stephen Ekker. Depositing organization: Mayo Foundation for Medical Education and Research. Publication: High Efficiency In Vivo Genome Engineering with a Simplified 15-RVD GoldyTALEN Design. Ma AC, Lee HB, Clark KJ, Ekker SC. PLoS One. 2013 May 29;8(5):e65259. doi: 10.1371/journal.pone.0065259. Print 2013. PubMed 23734242.
Backbone
  Vector backbone: pFUS_B4
  Vector type: Mammalian Expression, TALEN
Growth in bacteria
  Bacterial resistance: Spectinomycin, 50 μg/mL
  Growth temperature: 37°C
  Growth strain: Top10
  Copy number: Unknown
Gene/Insert
  Gene/Insert name: RVD sequence: NG NN NI NN
  Species: Synthetic
  Cloning method: Unknown
  Sequencing primers: 5′ ttgatgcctggcagttccct; 3′ cgaaccgaacaggcttatgt
Terms and licenses: Academic/Nonprofit Terms; Industry Terms: Not Available to Industry
Depositor comments: Plasmid was created using Golden Gate cloning.
How to cite: pFUSB4_TGAG was a gift from Stephen Ekker (Addgene plasmid # 48594 ; http://n2t.net/addgene:48594 ; RRID:Addgene_48594)
