>Addgene plasmid #48594 | pFUSB4_TGAG | addgene partial sequence | sequence record 71350 | pCR8_F1 5'-ttgatgcctggcagttccct-3'
TCACGACGTTGTAAAACGACGGCCAGTCTTAAGCGTCTCATGGCCTGACCCCGGACCAAGTGGTGGCTAT
CGCCAGCAACGGTGGCGGCAAGCAAGCGCTCGAAACGGTGCAGCGGCTGTTGCCGGTGCTGTGCCAGGAC
CATGGCCTGACCCCGGACCAAGTGGTGGCTATCGCCAGCAACAATGGCGGCAAGCAAGCGCTCGAAACGG
TGCAGCGGCTGTTGCCGGTGCTGTGCCAGGACCATGGCCTGACCCCGGACCAAGTGGTGGCTATCGCCAG
CAACATTGGCGGCAAGCAAGCGCTCGAAACGGTGCAGCGGCTGTTGCCGGTGCTGTGCCAGGACCATGGC
CTGACCCCGGACCAAGTGGTGGCTATCGCCAGCAACAATGGCGGCAAGCAAGCGCTCGAAACGGTGCAGC
GGCTGTTGCCGGTGCTGTGCCAGGACCATGGCCTGACCCCGGACCAAGTGGTGGCTATCGAGACGTCTAG
ACCAGCCAGGACAGAAATGCCTCGACTTCGCTGCTACCCAAGGTTGCCGGGTGACGCACACCGTGGAAAC
GGATGAAGGCACGAACCCAGTGGACATAAGCCTGTTCGGTTCGTAAGCTGTAATGCAAGTAGCGTATGCG
CTCACGCAACTGGTCCAGAACCTTGACCGAACGCAGCGGTGGTAACGGCGCAGTGGCGGTTTTCATGGCT
TGTTATGACTGTTTTTTTGGGGTACAGTCTATGCCTCGGGCATCCAAGCAGCAAGCGCGTTACGCCGTGG
GTCGATGTTTGATGTTATGGAGCAGCAACGATGTTACGCAGCAGGGCAGTCGCCCTAAAACAAAGTTAAA
CATTATGA
